Addgene plasmid #167365: pMSR:MSMEG_5045:Dendra
Purpose: C-term fluorescent fusion
Depositing lab: Keith Derbyshire & Joseph Wade. Depositing organization: Wadsworth Center, New York State Department of Health. Publication: A Mycobacterial Systems Resource for the Research Community. Judd JA, Canestrari J, Clark R, Joseph A, Lapierre P, Lasek-Nesselquist E, Mir M, Palumbo M, Smith C, Stone M, Upadhyay A, Wirth SE, Dedrick RM, Meier CG, Russell DA, Dills A, Dove E, Kester J, Wolf ID, Zhu J, Rubin ER, Fortune S, Hatfull GF, Gray TA, Wade JT, Derbyshire KM. mBio. 2021 Mar 2;12(2). pii: mBio.02401-20. doi: 10.1128/mBio.02401-20. PubMed 33653882.
Backbone
  Vector backbone: pMSR:Dendra
  Vector type: Bacterial Expression ; Integrating Mycobacterial Expression Vector attL5. T7 expression in E. coli
Growth in bacteria
  Bacterial resistance: Apramycin, 25 μg/mL
  Growth temperature: 37°C
  Growth strain: DH5alpha
  Copy number: High Copy
Gene/Insert
  Gene/Insert name: MSMEG_5045
  Species: M. smegmatis
  Promoter: pmycTetO
  Tag / fusion protein: Gly-Ala Linker/Dendra2/1x Flag Tag (C terminal on insert)
  Cloning method: Ligation Independent Cloning
  Sequencing primers: 5′ TGATAGAGTTTGTCCTCCCTATCAG; 3′ TCCATATGCACCTTGACACG
Resource information
  A portion of this plasmid was derived from a plasmid made by: CP000480.1
Terms and licenses: Academic/Nonprofit Terms; Industry Terms: Not Available to Industry
Depositor comments: 5' cloning site: AseI (destroyed), 3' cloning site: HindIII (not destroyed)
How to cite: pMSR:MSMEG_5045:Dendra was a gift from Keith Derbyshire & Joseph Wade (Addgene plasmid # 167365 ; http://n2t.net/addgene:167365 ; RRID:Addgene_167365)
