[The description below was written by a language model from this plasmid's Addgene catalogue record.]
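Description:
pMSR:MSMEG_5045:Dendra is a bacterial expression plasmid built on the pMSR:Dendra backbone. The record describes it as an integrating mycobacterial expression vector that uses the L5 attachment system and also supports T7-driven expression in E. coli. Vectors of this type generally do not replicate autonomously in mycobacteria. Instead they insert at the chromosomal attachment site of mycobacteriophage L5, giving stable, single-copy expression. In E. coli the plasmid is maintained at high copy and selected with apramycin. The record does not name the origin of replication or the resistance gene, and no feature table is provided, so the exact arrangement of integration and T7 elements cannot be confirmed here.

The insert is the Mycobacterium smegmatis open reading frame MSMEG_5045, derived from the reference M. smegmatis genome sequence and introduced by ligation-independent cloning. The record does not state the function of the encoded protein. Expression is driven by the pmycTetO promoter, a mycobacterial promoter carrying tet operator sites, which typically allows tetracycline-regulated control where a Tet repressor is present. The gene is fused at its C terminus, through a glycine-alanine linker, to Dendra2 followed by a single FLAG tag. Dendra2 is a green-to-red photoconvertible fluorescent protein, so the fusion can be used for live-cell localisation and for tracking a photoconverted protein population. The FLAG epitope permits antibody-based detection or purification.

The stated purpose is a C-terminal fluorescent fusion. The plasmid belongs to a systematic mycobacterial resource collection, in which such constructs serve to examine the subcellular localisation and expression of individual M. smegmatis proteins.
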