>Addgene plasmid #167365 | pMSR:MSMEG_5045:Dendra | depositor partial sequence | sequence record 325193 | partial
ATGGCTGAAGCGCTCACCGAACGGCTCGCGCACATCGTCGGCGCGGGTCACGTCAGCACCGATCCCGATG
TGCTGGCGGCGCGGTCGGTCGACCACACCGGACGCTATCGAGGACGGGCTTGCGCGCTGGTCCGCCCCGG
GACAGGCGACCAGGTCGCCGCGGTGCTGCGCGCGTGCCGCGACGCCGGGGCGTACGTCACGGTGCAGGGC
GGCCGCACGTCACTGGTCGCGGGCACCGTGCCCGAGCACGACGACGTGCTGCTGTCGACCGAGCGGCTCA
CCACGATCGGCGACGTCGACACCGTCGAGCGCCGCATCAGCGTCGGCGCGGGCGTGACGCTCGCGGCCGT
ACAGAAGACCGCCGCGGCCGCGGGCCTGGTGTTCGGCGTCGACCTCGCGGCACGGGATTCGGCCACCGTG
GGCGGCATGGCCTCGACCAACGCGGGCGGCCTGCGCACCGTGCGGTACGGCAACATGGGCGAGCAGGTCC
TGGGCCTCGACATCGCGCTGCCCGACGGGTCGGTGGTGCACCGGCACAGCCAGGTACGCCGCGACAACAC
CGGATACGACCTCACGTCGCTGTTCGTCGGCGCCGAGGGCACACTCGGGGTGATCACGGCGCTGGACCTG
CGGCTGTATCCCGTCCCGACGCACCGCGCCACTGCCGTGTGCGGTTTCGCCGATCTGGACGCCCTGGTCG
AAACCGGAAGGCGGTTCCGGGATCTCGACGGCATCGCGGCGCTCGAATTGATCGACGCGCGTGCGGGCAG
GCTGGCCGCTGAACACCTCGGCGTCCCCGTCCCGGTCGCCGGATCATGGCTGCTGCTCATCGAACTCGCC
GGTGACACCGACCAGACCGAGCGACTCGCCGACGCGCTCACCGATGCGCAGGTGTGCGACGAACCCGCGG
TCGGCGTCGACATCGGCGCGCAACAGCGGCTCTGGAACGTACGCGAATCGCTCGCCGAGGTGGTGGGCCT
GTTCGGACCGCCGCTGAAGTTCGATGTGTCGCTGCCCCTTTCGGCCATCGGCGGGTTCGCCGAATCCGCG
GGCAAGCTGGTCGCCGCACACGCGCCGGACGCGATCCCGGTGTTGTTCGGCCACATCGGCGAGGGCAACC
TGCACCTCAACGTGCTGCGCTGCGCGCTGGACACCGAGCCCGCGCTGTACGCGGCCATGATGGCGCTGAT
CGCCGACTGCGGCGGCAACGTCAGCTCCGAACACGGCGTCGGCACCCGCAAGCGCGACTACGTCGCGATG
TCGCGCACCCCCGCCGACATCGCCGCGATGCGCGCGGTCAAGGCCGCGTTGGATCCGCGGGGTTACCTGA
ACCCCGCGGTGCTGTTCGCTCAG
